>Addgene plasmid #179810 | pPOTv7-g418-10V5 | addgene full sequence | sequence record 355696 | Addgene NGS Result
GGGCGAATTGGGCCCGTATAATGCAGACCTGCTGCAAGCTAGGGGCACAGCAAGGTCTTCTGAAATTCAT
GTTTTTTTTTTTTTTACTCTGCATTGCAGTCTCCGCTCTTATTTAGTTTTGCTTTACGTAAGGTCTCGTT
GCTGCCATAAAATAAGCTCTAGTGGAATTCATGATTGAACAAGATGGATTGCACGCAGGTTCTCCGGCCG
CTTGGGTGGAGAGGCTATTCGGCTATGACTGGGCACAACAGACAATCGGCTGCTCTGATGCCGCCGTGTT
CCGGCTGTCAGCGCAGGGGCGCCCGGTTCTTTTTGTCAAGACCGACCTGTCCGGTGCCCTGAATGAACTG
CAGGACGAGGCAGCGCGGCTATCGTGGCTGGCCACGACGGGCGTTCCTTGCGCAGCTGTGCTCGACGTTG
TCACTGAAGCGGGAAGGGACTGGCTGCTATTGGGCGAAGTGCCGGGGCAGGATCTCCTGTCATCTCACCT
TGCTCCTGCCGAGAAAGTATCCATCATGGCTGATGCAATGCGGCGGCTGCATACGCTTGATCCGGCTACC
TGCCCATTCGACCACCAAGCGAAACATCGCATCGAGCGAGCACGTACTCGGATGGAAGCCGGTCTTGTCG
ATCAGGATGATCTGGACGAAGAGCATCAGGGGCTCGCGCCAGCCGAACTGTTCGCCAGGCTCAAGGCGCG
CATGCCCGACGGCGAGGATCTCGTCGTGACCCACGGCGATGCCTGCTTGCCGAATATCATGGTGGAAAAT
GGCCGCTTTTCTGGATTCATCGACTGTGGCCGGCTGGGTGTGGCGGACCGCTATCAGGACATAGCGTTGG
CTACCCGTGATATTGCTGAAGAGCTTGGCGGCGAATGGGCTGACCGCTTCCTCGTGCTTTACGGTATCGC
CGCTCCCGATTCGCAGCGCATCGCCTTCTATCGCCTTCTTGACGAGTTCTTCTGACCATGGTGCCCATTT
AGTTGGCCTTTCCCTTGTCTCGTGTCTTTTCCGTGGAAAGGTTCCCGGAGTAATCTGATGGCACAGCAGG
GAGGTGCGCCTGCAGGTTGGTTAGGAAGGGGGGATGATGTAAAAGAAGAAAATGGGGGGATTCGAGCCCC
ACGCGTTGCTCAAGCTGTGTAGCGCAGGCGTTTCCTTACATATTTCTCTAACAGGCACGGAAGCCTAACA
AATACACTTGGCTTATTTTTTTGCCCCCTCATGTCTTGTACAAATATTTGCGATAGCTTAGCTATCAGCC
ACATTAATCAAACAAGTATACCAACAAGCCCGAAAACAGAAACTCAACTGCAACGGGTACCTATGGGTTC
TGGTAGTGGTTCCGGTTCCGGTTCTAAGCTTGGAAAGCCAATTCCAAACCCTCTTCTTGGACTCGACTCC
ACCGGCTCTGGTAAACCGATCCCGAATCCACTCCTTGGATTGGATTCTACCGGATCGGGGAAACCGATAC
CTAATCCGCTGCTGGGCCTTGACTCGACGGGCTCGGGAAAACCAATACCTAATCCATTGCTTGGACTCGA
CTCGACTGGCAGTGGTAAACCCATACCGAATCCCTTGCTGGGGCTCGACTCCACAGGGTCCGGGAAGCCT
ATACCCAATCCGCTCCTGGGTTTGGATTCTACTGGCAGTGGGAAGCCCATTCCGAATCCTCTGCTCGGCT
TGGACAGTACAGGCTCGGGAAAGCCCATCCCCAATCCGCTGTTGGGGCTTGATTCAACTGGGTCGGGTAA
ACCCATCCCGAATCCGCTTCTCGGGCTCGATTCAACTGGGTCTGGAAAGCCCATCCCTAACCCGCTTCTC
GGTCTGGACAGCACGGGATCCGGATCAGGATCTGGATCAGGATCGGGTAGTTAAGAGCTCCGCTGCGCTT
AAATGTCTTTCATTATAATCAATGTATAACCTTTATGTAGTATTTCAATCTATGCCGCTGTGTACGTGCA
CTGCGGTGCCTATCCTTCGGCATTAGAGAGTCACTGTTTGTGTAGATCGTAGCTGCATGTCTGACATCTG
GTTCATTAGTGCCGTTTTGAGTCTGCACTGTTGTGCAACTTGATATTCATCACTGCACACCAACCGTGTG
TTTCCTCCTTTGGGTGCACCCTTTAATCCTTGTCTTCTCCTTTTTTGTCTCTTTCCCCCTCGAAAAGGTG
TCAAACTACTGCCGCATAAACTACGGTTATCCCAAATTTAAGAGAAAGCAATAAAGCATCAGCTAGCATG
ATTGAACAAGATGGATTGCACGCAGGTTCTCCGGCCGCTTGGGTGGAGAGGCTATTCGGCTATGACTGGG
CACAACAGACAATCGGCTGCTCTGATGCCGCCGTGTTCCGGCTGTCAGCGCAGGGGCGCCCGGTTCTTTT
TGTCAAGACCGACCTGTCCGGTGCCCTGAATGAACTGCAGGACGAGGCAGCGCGGCTATCGTGGCTGGCC
ACGACGGGCGTTCCTTGCGCAGCTGTGCTCGACGTTGTCACTGAAGCGGGAAGGGACTGGCTGCTATTGG
GCGAAGTGCCGGGGCAGGATCTCCTGTCATCTCACCTTGCTCCTGCCGAGAAAGTATCCATCATGGCTGA
TGCAATGCGGCGGCTGCATACGCTTGATCCGGCTACCTGCCCATTCGACCACCAAGCGAAACATCGCATC
GAGCGAGCACGTACTCGGATGGAAGCCGGTCTTGTCGATCAGGATGATCTGGACGAAGAGCATCAGGGGC
TCGCGCCAGCCGAACTGTTCGCCAGGCTCAAGGCGCGCATGCCCGACGGCGAGGATCTCGTCGTGACCCA
CGGCGATGCCTGCTTGCCGAATATCATGGTGGAAAATGGCCGCTTTTCTGGATTCATCGACTGTGGCCGG
CTGGGTGTGGCGGACCGCTATCAGGACATAGCGTTGGCTACCCGTGATATTGCTGAAGAGCTTGGCGGCG
AATGGGCTGACCGCTTCCTCGTGCTTTACGGTATCGCCGCTCCCGATTCGCAGCGCATCGCCTTCTATCG
CCTTCTTGACGAGTTCTTCTGACTCGAGTGCCCATTTAGTTGGCTTTTCCCTTGTCTCGTGTCTTTTCCG
TGGAAAGGTTCCCGGAGTAATCTGATGGCACAGCAGGGAGGTGCGCCTGCAGGTTGGTTAGGAAGGGGGG
ATGATGTAAAAGAAGAAAATGGGGGGATTCGAGCCCCGCACAGGTCTCTCAAATTGGATGCATAGCTTGA
GTATTCTATAGTGTCACCTAAATAGCTTGGCGTAATCATGGTCATAGCTGTTTCCTGTGTGAAATTGTTA
TCCGCTCACAATTCCACACAACATACGAGCCGGAAGCATAAAGTGTAAAGCCTGGGGTGCCTAATGAGTG
AGCTAACTCACATTAATTGCGTTGCGCTCACTGCCCGCTTTCCAGTCGGGAAACCTGTCGTGCCAGCTGC
ATTAATGAATCGGCCAACGCGCGGGGAGAGGCGGTTTGCGTATTGGGCGCTCTTCCGCTTCCTCGCTCAC
TGACTCGCTGCGCTCGGTCGTTCGGCTGCGGCGAGCGGTATCAGCTCACTCAAAGGCGGTAATACGGTTA
TCCACAGAATCAGGGGATAACGCAGGAAAGAACATGTGAGCAAAAGGCCAGCAAAAGGCCAGGAACCGTA
AAAAGGCCGCGTTGCTGGCGTTTTTCCATAGGCTCCGCCCCCCTGACGAGCATCACAAAAATCGACGCTC
AAGTCAGAGGTGGCGAAACCCGACAGGACTATAAAGATACCAGGCGTTTCCCCCTGGAAGCTCCCTCGTG
CGCTCTCCTGTTCCGACCCTGCCGCTTACCGGATACCTGTCCGCCTTTCTCCCTTCGGGAAGCGTGGCGC
TTTCTCATAGCTCACGCTGTAGGTATCTCAGTTCGGTGTAGGTCGTTCGCTCCAAGCTGGGCTGTGTGCA
CGAACCCCCCGTTCAGCCCGACCGCTGCGCCTTATCCGGTAACTATCGTCTTGAGTCCAACCCGGTAAGA
CACGACTTATCGCCACTGGCAGCAGCCACTGGTAACAGGATTAGCAGAGCGAGGTATGTAGGCGGTGCTA
CAGAGTTCTTGAAGTGGTGGCCTAACTACGGCTACACTAGAAGAACAGTATTTGGTATCTGCGCTCTGCT
GAAGCCAGTTACCTTCGGAAAAAGAGTTGGTAGCTCTTGATCCGGCAAACAAACCACCGCTGGTAGCGGT
GGTTTTTTTGTTTGCAAGCAGCAGATTACGCGCAGAAAAAAAGGATCTCAAGAAGATCCTTTGATCTTTT
CTACGGGGTCTGACGCTCAGTGGAACGAAAACTCACGTTAAGGGATTTTGGTCATGAGATTATCAAAAAG
GATCTTCACCTAGATCCTTTTAAATTAAAAATGAAGTTTTAAATCAATCTAAAGTATATATGAGTAAACT
TGGTCTGACAGTTACCAATGCTTAATCAGTGAGGCACCTATCTCAGCGATCTGTCTATTTCGTTCATCCA
TAGTTGCCTGACTCCCCGTCGTGTAGATAATTACGATACGGGAGGGCTTACCATCTGGCCCCAGTGCTGC
AATGATACCGCGAGACCCACGCTCACCGGCTCCAGATTTATCAGCAATAAACCAGCCAGCCGGAAGGGCC
GAGCGCAGAAGTGGTCCTGCAACTTTATCCGCCTCCATCCAGTCTATTAATTGTTGCCGGGAAGCTAGAG
TAAGTAGTTCGCCAGTTAATAGTTTGCGCAACGTTGTTGCCATTGCTACAGGCATCGTGGTGTCACGCTC
GTCGTTTGGTATGGCTTCATTCAGCTCCGGTTCCCAACGATCAAGGCGAGTTACATGATCCCCCATGTTG
TGCAAAAAAGCGGTTAGCTCCTTCGGTCCTCCGATCGTTGTCAGAAGTAAGTTGGCCGCAGTGTTATCAC
TCATGGTTATGGCAGCACTGCATAATTCTCTTACTGTCATGCCATCCGTAAGATGCTTTTCTGTGACTGG
TGAGTACTCAACCAAGTCATTCTGAGAATAGTGTATGCGGCGACCGAGTTGCTCTTGCCCGGCGTCAATA
CGGGATAATACCGCGCCACATAGCAGAACTTTAAAAGTGCTCATCATTGGAAAACGTTCTTCGGGGCGAA
AACTCTCAAGGATCTTACCGCTGTTGAGATCCAGTTCGATGTAACCCACTCGTGCACCCAACTGATCTTC
AGCATCTTTTACTTTCACCAGCGTTTCTGGGTGAGCAAAAACAGGAAGGCAAAATGCCGCAAAAAAGGGA
ATAAGGGCGACACGGAAATGTTGAATACTCATACTCTTCCTTTTTCAATATTATTGAAGCATTTATCAGG
GTTATTGTCTCATGAGCGGATACATATTTGAATGTATTTAGAAAAATAAACAAATAGGGGTTCCGCGCAC
ATTTCCCCGAAAAGTGCCACCTGATGCGGTGTGAAATACCGCACAGATGCGTAAGGAGAAAATACCGCAT
CAGGAAATTGTAAGCGTTAATATTTTGTTAAAATTCGCGTTAAATTTTTGTTAAATCAGCTCATTTTTTA
ACCAATAGGCCGAAATCGGCAAAATCCCTTATAAATCAAAAGAATAGACCGAGATAGGGT
[37 nt withheld, positions 5591-5627]
AAAGAACGTGGACTCCAACGTCAAAGG
[49 nt withheld, positions 5655-5703]
T
[91 nt withheld, positions 5705-5795]
G
[98 nt withheld, positions 5797-5894]
ACTTAATGCGCCGCTACAGGGCGCGTCCATTCGCCATTCAGGCTGCGCAACTGTTGGGAAGGGCGATCGG
TGCGGGCCTCTTCGCTATTACGCCAGCTGGCGAAAGGGGGATGTGCTGCAAGGCGATTAAGTTGGGTAAC
GCCAGGGTTTTCCCAGTCACGACGTTGTAAAACGACGGCCAGTGAATTGTAATACGACTCACTATA
Features (pLannotate 1.2.2; 14 found; start..end, strand, type, name):
    171..962     +  CDS            neo: KKA2_KLEPN - Also known as kan, nptII. Experimental evidence at protein level: Swiss-Prot protein existence level 1. Resistance to kanamycin, neomycin, paromomycin, ribostamycin, butirosin and gentamicin B. From Klebsiella pneumoniae.
   2238..3029    +  CDS            neo: KKA2_KLEPN - Also known as kan, nptII. Experimental evidence at protein level: Swiss-Prot protein existence level 1. Resistance to kanamycin, neomycin, paromomycin, ribostamycin, butirosin and gentamicin B. From Klebsiella pneumoniae.
   3225..3243    -  promoter       SP6 promoter: promoter for bacteriophage SP6 RNA polymerase
   3285..3301    -  protein_bind   lac operator: The lac repressor binds to the lac operator to inhibit transcription in E. coli. This inhibition can be relieved by adding lactose or isopropyl-β-D-thiogalactopyranoside (IPTG). lac repressor encoded by lacI
   3309..3339    -  promoter       lac promoter: promoter for the E. coli lac operon
   3354..3375    -  protein_bind   CAP binding site: CAP binding activates transcription in the presence of cAMP. E. coli catabolite activator protein
   3388..3480    -  CDS            lacI (fragment): lac repressor; lacI; The lac repressor binds to the lac operator to inhibit transcription in E. coli. This inhibition can be relieved by adding lactose or isopropyl-β-D-thiogalactopyranoside (IPTG).
   3663..4251    -  rep_origin     ori: high-copy-number ColE1/pMB1/pBR322/pUC origin of replication
   4422..5282    -  CDS            AmpR: β-lactamase; bla; confers resistance to ampicillin, carbenicillin, and related antibiotics
   5283..5387    -  promoter       AmpR promoter: bla
   5414..5464    +  misc_feature   bom (fragment): basis of mobility region from pBR322
   5465..5920    -  rep_origin     f1 ori (sequence partly withheld): f1 bacteriophage origin of replication; arrow indicates direction of (+) strand synthesis
   5924..6081    -  CDS            lacZα (fragment): LacZα fragment of β-galactosidase; lacZ fragment
   6084..2       +  promoter       T7 promoter (across the origin): promoter for bacteriophage T7 RNA polymerase
