[The description below was written by a language model from this plasmid's Addgene catalogue record and pLannotate feature annotations shown in this document.]
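Description:
pPOTv7-g418-10V5 is a PCR-only tagging (pPOT) template plasmid for endogenous gene tagging in Trypanosoma brucei. Rather than being introduced into the parasite as an intact vector, a pPOT plasmid typically serves as a PCR template: long primers carrying homology to the target locus amplify a cassette containing the epitope tag and a drug-resistance marker, and the linear product integrates by homologous recombination to fuse the tag to the gene of interest at its native chromosomal position. The insert is a synthetic 10xV5 array, ten copies of the V5 epitope, cloned between retained HindIII and BamHI sites. The repeats should give strong detection with anti-V5 antibodies. The promoter field reads "read through", meaning the cassette has no dedicated promoter and relies on transcription from the tagged locus, consistent with polycistronic transcription in trypanosomatids.

The 6,100 nt annotated sequence contains two identical-length neo (nptII, aminoglycoside phosphotransferase) coding sequences in the same orientation, matching the "g418" in the name and providing G418 selection of tagged parasites. The record does not explain why the marker appears twice. The automated annotation does not pick up the V5 repeats or any trypanosome intergenic or processing sequences, so the regions flanking and separating the neo copies are uncharacterised in the table. The remainder is a standard E. coli cloning backbone: a high-copy ColE1/pUC origin, AmpR with its bla promoter for ampicillin selection, an f1 origin, lac promoter/operator and lacZα and lacI fragments, and flanking T7 and SP6 promoters. It is propagated in NEB Stable, a strain commonly chosen for plasmids with repeated sequences.
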