Addgene plasmid #179810: pPOTv7-g418-10V5
Purpose: Trypanosoma brucei PCR only tagging (pPOT) vector for endogenous gene tagging
Depositing lab: Samuel Dean & Keith Gull. Depositing organization: University of Oxford. Publication: A comprehensive toolkit for protein localization and functional analysis in trypanosomatids. Paterou A, Saez Conde J, Tyc J, Sunter JD, Vaughan S, Gull K, Dean S. Open Biol. 2025 Apr;15(4):240361. doi: 10.1098/rsob.240361. Epub 2025 Apr 2. PubMed 40169015.
Backbone
  Vector backbone: pPOT
  Vector type: Unspecified
Growth in bacteria
  Bacterial resistance: Ampicillin, 100 μg/mL
  Growth temperature: 37°C
  Growth strain: NEB Stable
  Copy number: High Copy
Gene/Insert
  Gene/Insert name: 10xV5
  Species: Synthetic
  Promoter: read through
  Cloning method: Restriction Enzyme; 5′ cloning site HindIII (not destroyed); 3′ cloning site BamHI (not destroyed)
  Sequencing primers: 5′ cTATGGGTTCTGGTAGTG; 3′ cTTAACTACCCGATCCTG
Terms and licenses: Academic/Nonprofit Terms; Industry Terms: Not Available to Industry
Depositor comments: Please visit https://doi.org/10.1101/2023.04.21.537815 for bioRxiv preprint.
How to cite: pPOTv7-g418-10V5 was a gift from Samuel Dean & Keith Gull (Addgene plasmid # 179810 ; http://n2t.net/addgene:179810 ; RRID:Addgene_179810)
